>Addgene plasmid #190429 | Flag-hCEP55 | addgene full sequence | sequence record 371157 | Addgene NGS Result
[34 nt withheld, positions 1-34]
CCCATTCGCCATTCAGGCTGCGCAACTGTTGGGAAGGGCGATCGGTGCGGGCCTCTTCGCTATTACGCCA
GTCGACCGCCAATTCAATATGGCGTATATGGACTCATGCCAATTCAATATGGTGGATCTGGACCTGTGCC
AATTCAATATGGCGTATATGGACTCGTGCCAATTCAATATGGTGGATCTGGACCCCAGCCAATTCAATAT
GGCGGACTTGGCACCATGCCAATTCAATATGGCGGACCTGGCACTGTGCCAACTGGGGAGGGGTCTACTT
GGCACGGTGCCAAGTTTGAGGAGGGGTCTTGGCCCTGTGCCAAGTCCGCCATATTGAATTGGCATGGTGC
CAATAATGGCGGCCATATTGGCTATATGCCAGGATCAATATATAGGCAATATCCAATATGGCCCTATGCC
AATATGGCTATTGGCCAGGTTCAATACTATGTATTGGCCCTATGCCATATAGTATTCCATATATGGGTTT
TCCTATTGACGTAGATAGCCCCTCCCAATGGGCGGTCCCATATACCATATATGGGGCTTCCTAATACCGC
CCATAGCCACTCCCCCATTGACGTCAATGGTCTCTATATATGGTCTTTCCTATTGACGTCATATGGGCGG
TCCTATTGACGTATATGGCGCCTCCCCCATTGACGTCAATTACGGTAAATGGCCCGCCTGGCTCAATGCC
CATTGACGTCAATAGGACCACCCACCATTGACGTCAATGGGATGGCTCATTGCCCATTCATATCCGTTCT
CACGCCCCCTATTGACGTCAATGACGGTAAATGGCCCACTTGGCAGTACATCAATATCTATTAATAGTAA
CTTGGCAAGTACATTACTATTGGAAGTACGCCAGGGTACATTGGCAGTACTCCCATTGACGTCAATGGCG
GTAAATGGCCCGCGATGGCTGCCAAGTACATCCCCATTGACGTCAATGGGGAGGGGCAATGACGCAAATG
GGCGTTCCATTGACGTAAATGGGCGGTAGGCGTGCCTAATGGGAGGTCTATATAAGCAATGCTCGTTTAG
GGAACCGCCATTCTGCCTGGGGACGTCGGAGCAAGCTTGATTTAGGTGACACTATAGAATACAAGCTACT
TGTTCTTTTTGCAGGATCCACCATGGATTACAAGGATGACGACGATAAGATCTCGAATTCCATGTCTTCC
AGAAGTACCAAAGATTTAATTAAAAGTAAGTGGGGATCGAAGCCTAGTAACTCCAAATCCGAAACTACAT
TAGAAAAATTAAAGGGAGAAATTGCACACTTAAAGACATCAGTGGATGAAATCACAAGTGGGAAAGGAAA
GCTGACTGATAAAGAGAGACACAGACTTTTGGAGAAAATTCGAGTCCTTGAGGCTGAGAAGGAGAAGAAT
GCTTATCAACTCACAGAGAAGGACAAAGAAATACAGCGACTGAGAGACCAACTGAAGGCCAGATATAGTA
CTACCGCATTGCTTGAACAGCTGGAAGAGACAACGAGAGAAGGAGAAAGGAGGGAGCAGGTGTTGAAAGC
CTTATCTGAAGAGAAAGACGTATTGAAACAACAGTTGTCTGCTGCAACCTCACGAATTGCTGAACTTGAA
AGCAAAACCAATACACTCCGTTTATCACAGACTGTGGCTCCAAACTGCTTCAACTCATCAATAAATAATA
TTCATGAAATGGAAATACAGCTGAAAGATGCTCTGGAGAAAAATCAGCAGTGGCTCGTGTATGATCAGCA
GCGGGAAGTCTATGTAAAAGGACTTTTAGCAAAGATCTTTGAGTTGGAAAAGAAAACGGAAACAGCTGCT
CATTCACTCCCACAGCAGACAAAAAAGCCTGAATCAGAAGGTTATCTTCAAGAAGAGAAGCAGAAATGTT
ACAACGATCTCTTGGCAAGTGCAAAAAAAGATCTTGAGGTTGAACGACAAACCATAACTCAGCTGAGTTT
TGAACTGAGTGAATTTCGAAGAAAATATGAAGAAACCCAAAAAGAAGTTCACAATTTAAATCAGCTGTTG
TATTCACAAAGAAGGGCAGATGTGCAACATCTGGAAGATGATAGGCATAAAACAGAGAAGATACAAAAAC
TCAGGGAAGAGAATGATATTGCTAGGGGAAAACTTGAAGAAGAGAAGAAGAGATCCGAAGAGCTCTTATC
TCAGGTCCAGTTTCTTTACACATCTCTGCTAAAGCAGCAAGAAGAACAAACAAGGGTAGCTCTGTTGGAA
CAACAGATGCAGGCATGTACTTTAGACTTTGAAAATGAAAAACTCGACCGTCAACATGTGCAGCATCAAT
TGCTTGTAATTCTTAAGGAGCTCCGAAAAGCAAGAAATCAAATAACACAGTTGGAATCCTTGAAACAGCT
TCATGAGTTTGCCATCACAGAGCCATTAGTCACTTTCCAAGGAGAGACTGAAAACAGAGAAAAAGTTGCC
GCCTCACCAAAAAGTCCCACTGCTGCACTCAATGAAAGCCTGGTGGAATGTCCCAAGTGCAATATACAGT
ATCCAGCCACTGAGCATCGCGATCTGCTTGTCCATGTGGAATACTGTTCAAAGTAGCTCGAGCCTCTAGA
ACTATAGTGAGTCGTATTACGTAGATCCAGACATGATAAGATACATTGATGAGTTTGGACAAACCACAAC
TAGAATGCAGTGAAAAAAATGCTTTATTTGTGAAATTTGTGATGCTATTGCTTTATTTGTAACCATTATA
AGCTGCAATAAACAAGTTAACAACAACAATTGCATTCATTTTATGTTTCAGGTTCAGGGGGAGGTGTGGG
AGGTTTTTTAATTCGCGGCCGCGGCGCCAATGCATTGGGCCCGGTACCCAGCTTTTGTTCCCTTTAGTGA
GGGTTAATTGCGCGCTTGGCGTAATCATGGTCATAGCTGTTTCCTGTGTGAAATTGTTATCCGCTCACAA
TTCCACACAACATACGAGCCGGGAGCATAAAGTGTAAAGCCTGGGGTGCCTAATGAGTGAGCTAACTCAC
ATTAATTGCGTTGCGCTCACTGCCCGCTTTCCAGTCGGGAAACCTGTCGTGCCAGCTGCATTAATGAATC
GGCCAACGCGCGGGGAGAGGCGGTTTGCGTATTGGGCGCTCTTCCGCTTCCTCGCTCACTGACTCGCTGC
GCTCGGTCGTTCGGCTGCGGCGAGCGGTATCAGCTCACTCAAAGGCGGTAATACGGTTATCCACAGAATC
AGGGGATAACGCAGGAAAGAACATGTGAGCAAAAGGCCAGCAAAAGGCCAGGAACCGTAAAAAGGCCGCG
TTGCTGGCGTTTTTCCATAGGCTCCGCCCCCCTGACGAGCATCACAAAAATCGACGCTCAAGTCAGAGGT
GGCGAAACCCGACAGGACTATAAAGATACCAGGCGTTTCCCCCTGGAAGCTCCCTCGTGCGCTCTCCTGT
TCCGACCCTGCCGCTTACCGGATACCTGTCCGCCTTTCTCCCTTCGGGAAGCGTGGCGCTTTCTCATAGC
TCACGCTGTAGGTATCTCAGTTCGGTGTAGGTCGTTCGCTCCAAGCTGGGCTGTGTGCACGAACCCCCCG
TTCAGCCCGACCGCTGCGCCTTATCCGGTAACTATCGTCTTGAGTCCAACCCGGTAAGACACGACTTATC
GCCACTGGCAGCAGCCACTGGTAACAGGATTAGCAGAGCGAGGTATGTAGGCGGTGCTACAGAGTTCTTG
AAGTGGTGGCCTAACTACGGCTACACTAGAAGAACAGTATTTGGTATCTGCGCTCTGCTGAAGCCAGTTA
CCTTCGGAAAAAGAGTTGGTAGCTCTTGATCCGGCAAACAAACCACCGCTGGTAGCGGTGGTTTTTTTGT
TTGCAAGCAGCAGATTACGCGCAGAAAAAAAGGATCTCAAGAAGATCCTTTGATCTTTTCTACGGGGTCT
GACGCTCAGTGGAACGAAAACTCACGTTAAGGGATTTTGGTCATGAGATTATCAAAAAGGATCTTCACCT
AGATCCTTTTAAATTAAAAATGAAGTTTTAAATCAATCTAAAGTATATATGAGTAAACTTGGTCTGACAG
TTACCAATGCTTAATCAGTGAGGCACCTATCTCAGCGATCTGTCTATTTCGTTCATCCATAGTTGCCTGA
CTCCCCGTCGTGTAGATAACTACGATACGGGAGGGCTTACCATCTGGCCCCAGTGCTGCAATGATACCGC
GAGACCCACGCTCACCGGCTCCAGATTTATCAGCAATAAACCAGCCAGCCGGAAGGGCCGAGCGCAGAAG
TGGTCCTGCAACTTTATCCGCCTCCATCCAGTCTATTAATTGTTGCCGGGAAGCTAGAGTAAGTAGTTCG
CCAGTTAATAGTTTGCGCAACGTTGTTGCCATTGCTACAGGCATCGTGGTGTCACGCTCGTCGTTTGGTA
TGGCTTCATTCAGCTCCGGTTCCCAACGATCAAGGCGAGTTACATGATCCCCCATGTTGTGCAAAAAAGC
GGTTAGCTCCTTCGGTCCTCCGATCGTTGTCAGAAGTAAGTTGGCCGCAGTGTTATCACTCATGGTTATG
GCAGCACTGCATAATTCTCTTACTGTCATGCCATCCGTAAGATGCTTTTCTGTGACTGGTGAGTACTCAA
CCAAGTCATTCTGAGAATAGTGTATGCGGCGACCGAGTTGCTCTTGCCCGGCGTCAATACGGGATAATAC
CGCGCCACATAGCAGAACTTTAAAAGTGCTCATCATTGGAAAACGTTCTTCGGGGCGAAAACTCTCAAGG
ATCTTACCGCTGTTGAGATCCAGTTCGATGTAACCCACTCGTGCACCCAACTGATCTTCAGCATCTTTTA
CTTTCACCAGCGTTTCTGGGTGAGCAAAAACAGGAAGGCAAAATGCCGCAAAAAAGGGAATAAGGGCGAC
ACGGAAATGTTGAATACTCATACTCTTCCTTTTTCAATATTATTGAAGCATTTATCAGGGTTATTGTCTC
ATGAGCGGATACATATTTGAATGTATTTAGAAAAATAAACAAATAGGGGTTCCGCGCACATTTCCCCGAA
AAGTGCCACCTAAATTGTAAGCGTTAATATTTTGTTAAAATTCGCGTTAAATTTTTGTTAAATCAGCTCA
TTTTTTAACCAATAGGCCGAAATCGGCAAAATCCCTTATAAATCAAAAGAATAGACCGAGATAGGGT
[37 nt withheld, positions 5212-5248]
AAAGAACGTGGACTCCAACGTCAAAGG
[49 nt withheld, positions 5276-5324]
T
[91 nt withheld, positions 5326-5416]
G
[90 nt withheld, positions 5418-5507]
Features (pLannotate 1.2.2; 16 found; start..end, strand, type, name):
     39..105     -  CDS            lacZα (fragment): LacZα fragment of β-galactosidase; lacZ fragment
    112..1089    +  promoter       CMV IE94 promoter: enhancer/promoter region of simian cytomegalovirus major immediate early transcription unit IE94
   1124..1142    +  promoter       SP6 promoter: promoter for bacteriophage SP6 RNA polymerase
   1180..1206    +  CDS            3xFLAG (fragment): three tandem FLAG® epitope tags
   1216..2607    +  CDS            CEP55: CEP55_HUMAN - Also known as C10orf3 From Homo sapiens (Human).
   2626..2643    -  promoter       T7 promoter (fragment): promoter for bacteriophage T7 RNA polymerase
   2648..2782    -  polyA_signal   SV40 poly(A) signal: SV40 polyadenylation signal
   2895..2913    -  promoter       T3 promoter: promoter for bacteriophage T3 RNA polymerase
   2958..2974    -  protein_bind   lac operator: The lac repressor binds to the lac operator to inhibit transcription in E. coli. This inhibition can be relieved by adding lactose or isopropyl-β-D-thiogalactopyranoside (IPTG). lac repressor encoded by lacI
   2982..3012    -  promoter       lac promoter: promoter for the E. coli lac operon
   3027..3048    -  protein_bind   CAP binding site: CAP binding activates transcription in the presence of cAMP. E. coli catabolite activator protein
   3061..3153    -  CDS            lacI (fragment): lac repressor; lacI; The lac repressor binds to the lac operator to inhibit transcription in E. coli. This inhibition can be relieved by adding lactose or isopropyl-β-D-thiogalactopyranoside (IPTG).
   3336..3924    -  rep_origin     ori: high-copy-number ColE1/pMB1/pBR322/pUC origin of replication
   4095..4955    -  CDS            AmpR: β-lactamase; bla; confers resistance to ampicillin, carbenicillin, and related antibiotics
   4956..5060    -  promoter       AmpR promoter: bla
   5113..34      -  rep_origin     f1 ori (across the origin) (sequence partly withheld): f1 bacteriophage origin of replication; arrow indicates direction of (+) strand synthesis
