[The description below was written by a language model from this plasmid's Addgene catalogue record and pLannotate feature annotations shown in this document.]
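Description:
Flag-hCEP55 is a mammalian expression plasmid of about 5.5 kb that carries the human CEP55 coding sequence in the pCD-betaG-FLAG backbone. It is propagated in E. coli as a high-copy plasmid through a ColE1/pUC-type origin and selected with ampicillin via the β-lactamase gene and its own promoter. An f1 phage origin is also present, along with remnants of a lac cloning region (lacZα and lacI fragments, lac promoter, operator and CAP site) that appear to be backbone carry-over and play no part in mammalian expression. No mammalian selection marker is annotated, which suggests transient transfection as the main use, although the record does not say so.

The expression cassette is driven by a CMV promoter, which the feature table identifies as the simian cytomegalovirus IE94 immediate-early enhancer/promoter. An SP6 phage promoter sits just downstream, followed by a short FLAG epitope sequence; it is annotated as a fragment of 3xFLAG, and its length is consistent with a single FLAG tag supplied by the backbone. The roughly 1.4 kb CEP55 open reading frame was inserted between EcoRI and XhoI sites, both retained, giving an N-terminally FLAG-tagged protein. An SV40 polyadenylation signal lies after the insert, though it is annotated on the opposite strand, as are the partial T7 and T3 promoters flanking it.

The stated purpose is to express human CEP55 in mammalian cells. The FLAG tag allows the protein to be detected or immunoprecipitated with anti-FLAG antibodies.
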