Addgene plasmid #190429: Flag-hCEP55
Purpose: Expresses human CEP55 in mammalian cells
Depositing lab: Ken-Ichi Takemaru. Depositing organization: Stony Brook University.
Backbone
  Vector backbone: pCD-betaG-FLAG
  Backbone size w/o insert (bp): 4118
  Total vector size (bp): 5507
  Vector type: Mammalian Expression
Growth in bacteria
  Bacterial resistance: Ampicillin, 100 μg/mL
  Growth temperature: 37°C
  Growth strain: DH5alpha
  Copy number: High Copy
Gene/Insert
  Gene/Insert name: CEP55
  Species: H. sapiens (human)
  Insert size (bp): 1395
  Entrez Gene: CEP55 (a.k.a. C10orf3, CT111, MARCH, URCC6)
  Promoter: CMV
  Tag / fusion protein: Flag (N terminal on backbone)
  Cloning method: Restriction Enzyme; 5′ cloning site EcoRI (not destroyed); 3′ cloning site XhoI (not destroyed)
  Sequencing primers: 5′ GCGTGCCTAATGGGAGGTCT
Terms and licenses: Academic/Nonprofit Terms; Industry Terms: Not Available to Industry
How to cite: Flag-hCEP55 was a gift from Ken-Ichi Takemaru (Addgene plasmid # 190429 ; http://n2t.net/addgene:190429 ; RRID:Addgene_190429)
